>Addgene plasmid #197021 | pCDNA4/TO-SPOP-myc (BACK) | addgene full sequence | sequence record 389540 | Addgene NGS Result
GACGGATCGGGAGATCTCCCGATCCCCTATGGTGCACTCTCAGTACAATCTGCTCTGATGCCGCATAGTT
AAGCCAGTATCTGCTCCCTGCTTGTGTGTTGGAGGTCGCTGAGTAGTGCGCGAGCAAAATTTAAGCTACA
ACAAGGCAAGGCTTGACCGACAATTGCATGAAGAATCTGCTTAGGGTTAGGCGTTTTGCGCTGCTTCGCG
ATGTACGGGCCAGATATACGCGTTGACATTGATTATTGACTAGTTATTAATAGTAATCAATTACGGGGTC
ATTAGTTCATAGCCCATATATGGAGTTCCGCGTTACATAACTTACGGTAAATGGCCCGCCTGGCTGACCG
CCCAACGACCCCCGCCCATTGACGTCAATAATGACGTATGTTCCCATAGTAACGCCAATAGGGACTTTCC
ATTGACGTCAATGGGTGGAGTATTTACGGTAAACTGCCCACTTGGCAGTACATCAAGTGTATCATATGCC
AAGTACGCCCCCTATTGACGTCAATGACGGTAAATGGCCCGCCTGGCATTATGCCCAGTACATGACCTTA
TGGGACTTTCCTACTTGGCAGTACATCTACGTATTAGTCATCGCTATTACCATGGTGATGCGGTTTTGGC
AGTACATCAATGGGCGTGGATAGCGGTTTGACTCACGGGGATTTCCAAGTCTCCACCCCATTGACGTCAA
TGGGAGTTTGTTTTGGCACCAAAATCAACGGGACTTTCCAAAATGTCGTAACAACTCCGCCCCATTGACG
CAAATGGGCGGTAGGCGTGTACGGTGGGAGGTCTATATAAGCAGAGCTCTCCCTATCAGTGATAGAGATC
TCCCTATCAGTGATAGAGATCGTCGACGAGCTCGTTTAGTGAACCGTCAGATCGCCTGGAGACGCCATCC
ACGCTGTTTTGACCTCCATAGAAGACACCGGGACCGATCCAGCCTCCGGACTCTAGCGTTTAAACTTAAG
CTTGGTACCGAGCTCGGATCCACTAGTCCAGTGTGGTGGAATTCTGCAGATGTGCAATCCTGCAGATATC
CAATGTCAAGGGTTCCAAGTCCTCCACCTCCGGCAGAAATGTCGAGTGGTCCCGTTGCCGAGAGCTGGTG
CTATACACAGATCAAGGTAGTGAAGTTCTCCTACATGTGGACCATCAATAACTTTAGTTTTTGCCGGGAG
GAAATGGGTGAAGTCATAAAAAGTTCAACTTTTTCATCAGGAGCCAATGATAAACTGAAATGGTGTTTGC
GAGTAAACCCGAAAGGGCTAGATGAAGAAAGCAAAGATTACCTGTCGCTTTACCTGTTGTTGGTCAGCTG
TCCAAAGAGTGAAGTTCGGGCAAAGTTCAAGTTCTCCATCCTGAATGCCAAGGGAGAAGAAACCAAAGCT
ATGGAGAGTCAGCGAGCTTATAGGTTCGTGCAAGGCAAAGACTGGGGATTCAAAAAATTCATCCGCAGAG
ATTTTCTCTTGGACGAGGCCAATGGGCTTCTCCCTGATGACAAGCTCACCCTCTTCTGTGAGGTGAGTGT
AGTACAAGACTCTGTCAATATTTCTGGGCAGAATACTATGAACATGGTAAAGGTTCCTGAATGCCGGTTG
GCAGATGAGTTAGGAGGGCTGTGGGAGAACTCTCGATTCACCGACTGCTGCTTGTGTGTGGCTGGTCAAG
AATTCCAGGCTCACAAGGCTATCTTAGCAGCTCGGTCTCCAGTCTTCAGTGCCATGTTTGAACATGAAAT
GGAGGAGAGCAAAAAGAATCGGGTTGAGATTAACGACGTGGAGCCTGAGGTGTTTAAGGAGATGATGTGC
TTCATCTACACGGGGAAGGCGCCGAACCTCGACAAGATGGCTGACGACTTGCTGGCAGCTGCCGATAAGT
ACGCCCTGGAGCGTCTGAAGGTCATGTGTGAGGACGCCCTCTGCAGTAACCTCTCTGTGGAGAACGCTGC
AGAGATTCTCATCCTGGCTGACCTCCACAGCGCAGATCAGCTGAAGACGCAGGCAGTTGATTTCATCAAC
TATCATGCTTCGGATGTCTTGGAGACCTCTGGGTGGAAGTCAATGGTGGTGTCACATCCCCACTTAGTGG
CAGAAGCAGAGCGTTCTCTGGCTTCAGCACAGTGCCCTTTCCTGGGGCCCCCACGCAAACGCCTGAAGCA
ATCCTGGCGGCCGCTCGAGTCTAGAGGGCCCTTCGAACAAAAACTCATCTCAGAAGAGGATCTGAATATG
CATACCGGTCATCATCACCATCACCATTGAGTTTAAACCCGCTGATCAGCCTCGACTGTGCCTTCTAGTT
GCCAGCCATCTGTTGTTTGCCCCTCCCCCGTGCCTTCCTTGACCCTGGAAGGTGCCACTCCCACTGTCCT
TTCCTAATAAAATGAGGAAATTGCATCGCATTGTCTGAGTAGGTGTCATTCTATTCTGGGGGGTGGGGTG
GGGCAGGACAGCAAGGGGGAGGATTGGGAAGACAATAGCAGGCATGCTGGGGATGCGGTGGGCTCTATGG
CTTCTGAGGCGGAAAGAACCAGCTGGGGCTCTAGGGGGTATCCCC
[124 nt withheld, positions 2566-2689]
C
[91 nt withheld, positions 2691-2781]
A
[49 nt withheld, positions 2783-2831]
CCTTTGACGTTGGAGTCCACGTTCTTT
[37 nt withheld, positions 2859-2895]
ACCCTATCTCGGTCTATTCTTTTGATTTATAAGGGATTTTGCCGATTTCGGCCTATTGGTTAAAAAATGA
GCTGATTTAACAAAAATTTAACGCGAATTAATTCTGTGGAATGTGTGTCAGTTAGGGTGTGGAAAGTCCC
CAGGCTCCCCAGCAGGCAGAAGTATGCAAAGCATGCATCTCAATTAGTCAGCAACCAGGTGTGGAAAGTC
CCCAGGCTCCCCAGCAGGCAGAAGTATGCAAAGCATGCATCTCAATTAGTCAGCAACCATAGTCCCGCCC
CTAACTCCGCCCATCCCGCCCCTAACTCCGCCCAGTTCCGCCCATTCTCCGCCCCATGGCTGACTAATTT
TTTTTATTTATGCAGAGGCCGAGGCCGCCTCTGCCTCTGAGCTATTCCAGAAGTAGTGAGGAGGCTTTTT
TGGAGGCCTAGGCTTTTGCAAAAAGCTCCCGGGAGCTTGTATATCCATTTTCGGATCTGATCAGCACGTG
TTGACAATTAATCATCGGCATAGTATATCGGCATAGTATAATACGACAAGGTGAGGAACTAAACCATGGC
CAAGTTGACCAGTGCCGTTCCGGTGCTCACCGCGCGCGACGTCGCCGGAGCGGTCGAGTTCTGGACCGAC
CGGCTCGGGTTCTCCCGGGACTTCGTGGAGGACGACTTCGCCGGTGTGGTCCGGGACGACGTGACCCTGT
TCATCAGCGCGGTCCAGGACCAGGTGGTGCCGGACAACACCCTGGCCTGGGTGTGGGTGCGCGGCCTGGA
CGAGCTGTACGCCGAGTGGTCGGAGGTCGTGTCCACGAACTTCCGGGACGCCTCCGGGCCGGCCATGACC
GAGATCGGCGAGCAGCCGTGGGGGCGGGAGTTCGCCCTGCGCGACCCGGCCGGCAACTGCGTGCACTTCG
TGGCCGAGGAGCAGGACTGACACGTGCTACGAGATTTCGATTCCACCGCCGCCTTCTATGAAAGGTTGGG
CTTCGGAATCGTTTTCCGGGACGCCGGCTGGATGATCCTCCAGCGCGGGGATCTCATGCTGGAGTTCTTC
GCCCACCCCAACTTGTTTATTGCAGCTTATAATGGTTACAAATAAAGCAATAGCATCACAAATTTCACAA
ATAAAGCATTTTTTTCACTGCATTCTAGTTGTGGTTTGTCCAAACTCATCAATGTATCTTATCATGTCTG
TATACCGTCGACCTCTAGCTAGAGCTTGGCGTAATCATGGTCATAGCTGTTTCCTGTGTGAAATTGTTAT
CCGCTCACAATTCCACACAACATACGAGCCGGAAGCATAAAGTGTAAAGCCTGGGGTGCCTAATGAGTGA
GCTAACTCACATTAATTGCGTTGCGCTCACTGCCCGCTTTCCAGTCGGGAAACCTGTCGTGCCAGCTGCA
TTAATGAATCGGCCAACGCGCGGGGAGAGGCGGTTTGCGTATTGGGCGCTCTTCCGCTTCCTCGCTCACT
GACTCGCTGCGCTCGGTCGTTCGGCTGCGGCGAGCGGTATCAGCTCACTCAAAGGCGGTAATACGGTTAT
CCACAGAATCAGGGGATAACGCAGGAAAGAACATGTGAGCAAAAGGCCAGCAAAAGGCCAGGAACCGTAA
AAAGGCCGCGTTGCTGGCGTTTTTCCATAGGCTCCGCCCCCCTGACGAGCATCACAAAAATCGACGCTCA
AGTCAGAGGTGGCGAAACCCGACAGGACTATAAAGATACCAGGCGTTTCCCCCTGGAAGCTCCCTCGTGC
GCTCTCCTGTTCCGACCCTGCCGCTTACCGGATACCTGTCCGCCTTTCTCCCTTCGGGAAGCGTGGCGCT
TTCTCATAGCTCACGCTGTAGGTATCTCAGTTCGGTGTAGGTCGTTCGCTCCAAGCTGGGCTGTGTGCAC
GAACCCCCCGTTCAGCCCGACCGCTGCGCCTTATCCGGTAACTATCGTCTTGAGTCCAACCCGGTAAGAC
ACGACTTATCGCCACTGGCAGCAGCCACTGGTAACAGGATTAGCAGAGCGAGGTATGTAGGCGGTGCTAC
AGAGTTCTTGAAGTGGTGGCCTAACTACGGCTACACTAGAAGAACAGTATTTGGTATCTGCGCTCTGCTG
AAGCCAGTTACCTTCGGAAAAAGAGTTGGTAGCTCTTGATCCGGCAAACAAACCACCGCTGGTAGCGGTG
GTTTTTTTGTTTGCAAGCAGCAGATTACGCGCAGAAAAAAAGGATCTCAAGAAGATCCTTTGATCTTTTC
TACGGGGTCTGACGCTCAGTGGAACGAAAACTCACGTTAAGGGATTTTGGTCATGAGATTATCAAAAAGG
ATCTTCACCTAGATCCTTTTAAATTAAAAATGAAGTTTTAAATCAATCTAAAGTATATATGAGTAAACTT
GGTCTGACAGTTACCAATGCTTAATCAGTGAGGCACCTATCTCAGCGATCTGTCTATTTCGTTCATCCAT
AGTTGCCTGACTCCCCGTCGTGTAGATAACTACGATACGGGAGGGCTTACCATCTGGCCCCAGTGCTGCA
ATGATACCGCGAGACCCACGCTCACCGGCTCCAGATTTATCAGCAATAAACCAGCCAGCCGGAAGGGCCG
AGCGCAGAAGTGGTCCTGCAACTTTATCCGCCTCCATCCAGTCTATTAATTGTTGCCGGGAAGCTAGAGT
AAGTAGTTCGCCAGTTAATAGTTTGCGCAACGTTGTTGCCATTGCTACAGGCATCGTGGTGTCACGCTCG
TCGTTTGGTATGGCTTCATTCAGCTCCGGTTCCCAACGATCAAGGCGAGTTACATGATCCCCCATGTTGT
GCAAAAAAGCGGTTAGCTCCTTCGGTCCTCCGATCGTTGTCAGAAGTAAGTTGGCCGCAGTGTTATCACT
CATGGTTATGGCAGCACTGCATAATTCTCTTACTGTCATGCCATCCGTAAGATGCTTTTCTGTGACTGGT
GAGTACTCAACCAAGTCATTCTGAGAATAGTGTATGCGGCGACCGAGTTGCTCTTGCCCGGCGTCAATAC
GGGATAATACCGCGCCACATAGCAGAACTTTAAAAGTGCTCATCATTGGAAAACGTTCTTCGGGGCGAAA
ACTCTCAAGGATCTTACCGCTGTTGAGATCCAGTTCGATGTAACCCACTCGTGCACCCAACTGATCTTCA
GCATCTTTTACTTTCACCAGCGTTTCTGGGTGAGCAAAAACAGGAAGGCAAAATGCCGCAAAAAAGGGAA
TAAGGGCGACACGGAAATGTTGAATACTCATACTCTTCCTTTTTCAATATTATTGAAGCATTTATCAGGG
TTATTGTCTCATGAGCGGATACATATTTGAATGTATTTAGAAAAATAAACAAATAGGGGTTCCGCGCACA
TTTCCCCGAAAAGTGCCACCTGACGTC
Features (pLannotate 1.2.2; 22 found; start..end, strand, type, name):
     28..80      -  misc_feature   bom (fragment): basis of mobility region from pBR322
    235..614     +  enhancer       CMV enhancer: human cytomegalovirus immediate early enhancer
    615..818     +  promoter       CMV promoter: human cytomegalovirus (CMV) immediate early promoter
    820..839     +  promoter       PLtetO-1 promoter (fragment): modified phage lambda PL promoter with tet operator sites (Lutz and Bujard, 1997)
    841..860     +  promoter       PLtetO-1 promoter (fragment): modified phage lambda PL promoter with tet operator sites (Lutz and Bujard, 1997)
    868..901     +  promoter       TRE3GV promoter (fragment): 3rd-generation Tet-responsive promoter that can be activated by binding of Tet-On® 3G, optimized for retroviral and lentiviral vectors
   1053..2174    +  CDS            SPOP: SPOP_HUMAN - Experimental evidence at protein level: Swiss-Prot protein existence level 1. Component of a cullin-RING-based BCR (BTB-CUL3-RBX1) E3 ubiquitin-protein ligase complex that mediates the ubiquitination of target proteins, leading most often to their proteasomal degradation. In complex with CUL3, involved in ubiquitination and proteasomal degradation of BRMS1, DAXX, PDX1/IPF1, GLI2 and GLI3. In complex with CUL3, involved in ubiquitination of MACROH2A1 and BMI1; this does not lead to their proteasomal degradation. Inhibits transcriptional activation of PDX1/IPF1 targets, such as insu
   2296..2520    +  polyA_signal   bGH poly(A) signal: bovine growth hormone polyadenylation signal
   2524..2545    +  promoter       SV40 promoter (fragment): SV40 enhancer and early promoter
   2566..2994    +  rep_origin     f1 ori (sequence partly withheld): f1 bacteriophage origin of replication; arrow indicates direction of (+) strand synthesis
   3008..3337    +  promoter       SV40 promoter: SV40 enhancer and early promoter
   3385..3432    +  promoter       EM7 promoter: synthetic bacterial promoter&nbsp
   3451..3825    +  CDS            BleoR: antibiotic-binding protein; Sh ble from Streptoalloteichus hindustanus; confers resistance to bleomycin, phleomycin, and Zeocin™
   3835..3960    +  CDS            ble (fragment): BLE_KLEPN - Experimental evidence at protein level: Swiss-Prot protein existence level 1. Binding protein with a strong affinity to the bleomycin family of antibiotics. Binds to CL990; an antimitotic-antibiotic compound. From Klebsiella pneumoniae.
   3955..4076    +  polyA_signal   SV40 poly(A) signal: SV40 polyadenylation signal
   4149..4165    -  protein_bind   lac operator: The lac repressor binds to the lac operator to inhibit transcription in E. coli. This inhibition can be relieved by adding lactose or isopropyl-β-D-thiogalactopyranoside (IPTG). lac repressor encoded by lacI
   4173..4203    -  promoter       lac promoter: promoter for the E. coli lac operon
   4218..4239    -  protein_bind   CAP binding site: CAP binding activates transcription in the presence of cAMP. E. coli catabolite activator protein
   4252..4344    -  CDS            lacI (fragment): lac repressor; lacI; The lac repressor binds to the lac operator to inhibit transcription in E. coli. This inhibition can be relieved by adding lactose or isopropyl-β-D-thiogalactopyranoside (IPTG).
   4527..5115    -  rep_origin     ori: high-copy-number ColE1/pMB1/pBR322/pUC origin of replication
   5286..6146    -  CDS            AmpR: β-lactamase; bla; confers resistance to ampicillin, carbenicillin, and related antibiotics
   6147..6251    -  promoter       AmpR promoter: bla
