[The description below was written by a language model from this plasmid's Addgene catalogue record and pLannotate feature annotations shown in this document.]
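Description:
pCDNA4/TO-SPOP-myc (BACK) is a mammalian expression plasmid of about 6.3 kb, built on the pcDNA4/TO/myc backbone, for tetracycline-regulated production of a myc-tagged mutant of SPOP. SPOP is the substrate-adaptor subunit of a cullin-3/RBX1 E3 ubiquitin ligase. The plasmid is maintained in E. coli through a high-copy ColE1/pUC-type origin with ampicillin selection (AmpR under its own bla promoter). An f1 origin is also present. For selection in mammalian cells, it carries a Zeocin/bleomycin resistance gene (Sh ble). This marker is driven by the SV40 early promoter in mammalian cells and by the EM7 promoter in bacteria, and it ends in an SV40 polyadenylation signal.

The expression cassette consists of the CMV immediate-early enhancer and promoter followed by two short tet operator matches. The annotation software labels these as PLtetO-1 and TRE fragments, but they correspond to the tandem TetO2 sites typical of the "TO" design. In cells expressing the Tet repressor, transcription is blocked until tetracycline or doxycycline releases the repressor. In cells lacking the repressor, the promoter behaves constitutively. Downstream lies the SPOP coding sequence, which the catalogue lists as mouse although the annotation matched it to the human protein entry. It carries the Y353E substitution, and the "BACK" in the name presumably refers to the BACK domain, one of the protein's self-association interfaces. The record specifies a backbone-encoded C-terminal myc tag, which the feature table does not annotate separately, and the cassette terminates at the bGH polyadenylation signal. The cloning sites used are not recorded. The associated study examined how oligomer size affects SPOP clustering and phase separation, so the construct suits inducible expression of this mutant in cultured cells.
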