Addgene plasmid #197021: pCDNA4/TO-SPOP-myc (BACK)
Purpose: Mammalian inducible expression vector for myc-tagged SPOP
Depositing lab: Tanja Mittag. Depositing organization: St. Jude Children's Research Hospital. Publication: Reduction of oligomer size modulates the competition between cluster formation and phase separation of the tumor suppressor SPOP. Sabri N, Cuneo MJ, Marzahn MR, Lee J, Bouchard JJ, Gullulu O, Vaithiyalingam S, Borgia MB, Schmit J, Mittag T. J Biol Chem. 2023 Dec;299(12):105427. doi: 10.1016/j.jbc.2023.105427. Epub 2023 Nov 4. PubMed 37926283.
Backbone
  Vector backbone: pcDNA4/TO/myc
  Vector type: Mammalian Expression
Growth in bacteria
  Bacterial resistance: Ampicillin, 100 μg/mL
  Growth temperature: 37°C
  Growth strain: DH5alpha
  Copy number: High Copy
Gene/Insert
  Gene/Insert name: SPOP
  Species: M. musculus (mouse)
  Mutation: Y353E
  Entrez Gene: Spop (a.k.a. Pcif1, TEF2)
  Tag / fusion protein: myc (C terminal on backbone)
  Cloning method: Restriction Enzyme; 5′ cloning site unknown (unknown if destroyed); 3′ cloning site unknown (unknown if destroyed)
Terms and licenses: Academic/Nonprofit Terms; Industry Terms: Not Available to Industry
How to cite: pCDNA4/TO-SPOP-myc (BACK) was a gift from Tanja Mittag (Addgene plasmid # 197021 ; http://n2t.net/addgene:197021 ; RRID:Addgene_197021)
